Addgene plasmid #129668: pMGS56 (GFP-ARF16-PB1-P2A-OsTIR1)
Purpose: A repair construct to express GFP-ARF16-PB1 and OsTIR1 under the control of the CMV promoter from the human AAVS1 locus
Depositing lab: Michael Guertin. Depositing organization: University of Virginia. Publication: An improved auxin-inducible degron system preserves native protein levels and enables rapid and specific protein depletion. Sathyan KM, McKenna BD, Anderson WD, Duarte FM, Core L, Guertin MJ. Genes Dev. 2019 Oct 1;33(19-20):1441-1455. doi: 10.1101/gad.328237.119. Epub 2019 Aug 29. PubMed 31467088.
Backbone
  Vector backbone: pMK232
  Backbone manufacturer: Masato Kanemaki (Addgene plasmid # 72834)
  Backbone size w/o insert (bp): 9590
  Vector type: Mammalian Expression
  Selectable markers: Puromycin
Growth in bacteria
  Bacterial resistance: Ampicillin, 100 μg/mL
  Growth temperature: 37°C
  Growth strain: DH5alpha
  Copy number: High Copy
Gene/Insert
  Gene/Insert name: OsARF16-PB1 domain
  Species: Oryza sativa
  Insert size (bp): 1377
  Tag / fusion protein: GFP (N terminal on insert)
  Cloning method: Ligation Independent Cloning
  Sequencing primers: 5′ EGFP-C
Terms and licenses: Academic/Nonprofit Terms; Industry Terms: Not Available to Industry
Depositor comments: This plasmid has GFP-ARF16-PB1 in translation fusion with OsTIR1. Please visit https://www.biorxiv.org/content/10.1101/585927v2 for bioRxiv preprint.
How to cite: pMGS56 (GFP-ARF16-PB1-P2A-OsTIR1) was a gift from Michael Guertin (Addgene plasmid # 129668 ; http://n2t.net/addgene:129668 ; RRID:Addgene_129668)
