[The description below was written by a language model from this plasmid's Addgene catalogue record and pLannotate feature annotations shown in this document.]
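Description:
pMGS56 (GFP-ARF16-PB1-P2A-OsTIR1) is a roughly 11 kb mammalian expression and genome-targeting donor plasmid built on the pMK232 backbone. It serves as a homology-directed repair template for placing a transgene cassette into the human AAVS1 safe-harbour locus, in intron 1 of PPP1R12C. In E. coli it replicates from a high-copy ColE1/pUC-type origin and is selected with ampicillin through the bla gene. The feature table also shows a complete NeoR/KanR coding sequence. Fragments of lacI, lacZα, ccdB and Tn5 transposase appear as well and are probably remnants of the cloning vector lineage, along with flanking T3 and T7 promoters.

The payload lies between the left and right AAVS1 homology arms. A CMV enhancer/promoter drives a single open reading frame that ends at an SV40 polyadenylation signal. In this frame EGFP is fused to the N-terminus of the PB1 domain of rice (Oryza sativa) auxin response factor ARF16. The automated annotation labels this segment as a fragment of the related Arabidopsis ARF19. A P2A self-cleaving peptide is named in the construct title but not annotated; it links the fusion to the rice auxin receptor F-box protein OsTIR1, so both proteins come from one transcript. Downstream, a human PGK promoter drives puromycin N-acetyltransferase with a bGH polyadenylation signal, which allows selection of cells that have integrated the cassette.

According to the record and its associated publication, the construct belongs to an improved auxin-inducible degron system. Co-expressing the ARF16 PB1 domain with OsTIR1 is intended to preserve native levels of degron-tagged proteins while still allowing rapid and specific depletion when auxin is added. The GFP tag makes expression of the fusion visible. The nuclease or guide used to target AAVS1 is not included in this plasmid.
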