Features (pLannotate 1.2.2; 29 found; start..end, strand, type, name):
      2..94      +  CDS            lacI (fragment): lac repressor; lacI; The lac repressor binds to the lac operator to inhibit transcription in E. coli. This inhibition can be relieved by adding lactose or isopropyl-β-D-thiogalactopyranoside (IPTG).
    107..128     +  protein_bind   CAP binding site: CAP binding activates transcription in the presence of cAMP. E. coli catabolite activator protein
    143..173     +  promoter       lac promoter: promoter for the E. coli lac operon
    177..199     +  protein_bind   lac operator (fragment): The lac repressor binds to the lac operator to inhibit transcription in E. coli. This inhibition can be relieved by adding lactose or isopropyl-β-D-thiogalactopyranoside (IPTG). lac repressor encoded by lacI
    242..260     +  promoter       T3 promoter: promoter for bacteriophage T3 RNA polymerase
    295..1098    +  misc_feature   HA-L: left homology arm from the adeno-associated virus integration site (AAVS1) within intron 1 of the human PPP1R12C gene
   1155..1458    +  enhancer       CMV enhancer: human cytomegalovirus immediate early enhancer
   1459..1662    +  promoter       CMV promoter: human cytomegalovirus (CMV) immediate early promoter
   1700..2416    +  CDS            EGFP: EGFP is a basic (constitutively fluorescent) green fluorescent protein published in 1996, derived from Aequorea victoria. It is reported to be a rapidly-maturing weak dimer with moderate acid sensitivity.
   2422..2440    +  misc_feature   MCS (fragment): multiple cloning site
   2498..2998    +  CDS            ARF19 (fragment): ARFS_ARATH - Also known as IAA22. Experimental evidence at protein level: Swiss-Prot protein existence level 1. Auxin response factors (ARFs) are transcriptional factors that bind specifically to the DNA sequence 5'-TGTCTC-3' found in the auxin-responsive promoter elements (AuxREs). Could act as transcriptional activator or repressor. Formation of heterodimers with Aux/IAA proteins may alter their ability to modulate early auxin response genes expression. Involved in ethylene responses. Regulates lateral root formation through direct regulation of LBD16 and/or LBD29. Functionally redundant wit
   3077..4801    +  CDS            TIR1B_ORYSJ: Experimental evidence at transcript level: Swiss-Prot protein existence level 2. From Oryza sativa subsp. japonica (Rice).
   4827..4853    +  misc_feature   MCS (fragment): multiple cloning site
   4872..4955    +  CDS            large T antigen (fragment): large T antigen from SV40 (simian virus 40)
   4978..5099    +  polyA_signal   SV40 poly(A) signal: SV40 polyadenylation signal
   5108..5608    +  promoter       hPGK promoter: human phosphoglycerate kinase 1 promoter
   5630..6229    +  CDS            PuroR: puromycin N-acetyltransferase; pac from Streptomyces alboniger; confers resistance to puromycin
   6236..6460    +  polyA_signal   bGH poly(A) signal: bovine growth hormone polyadenylation signal
   6463..7299    +  misc_feature   HA-R: right homology arm from the adeno-associated virus integration site (AAVS1) within intron 1 of the human PPP1R12C gene
   7334..7352    -  promoter       T7 promoter: promoter for bacteriophage T7 RNA polymerase
   7355..7502    +  CDS            lacZα (fragment): LacZα fragment of β-galactosidase; lacZ fragment
   7512..7815    +  CDS            ccdB (fragment): CcdB, a bacterial toxin that poisons DNA gyrase; ccdB; Plasmids containing the ccdB gene cannot be propagated in standard E. coli strains.
   7863..8132    +  CDS            tnpA (fragment): TN5P_ECOLX - Also known as tnp. Experimental evidence at protein level: Swiss-Prot protein existence level 1. Mediates transposition of transposon Tn5 by a 'cut and paste' mechanism. First, the monomeric transposase binds the 19 bp inverted DNA repeats flanking the transposon. Then, dimerization of the DNA- bound transposase creates a synaptic DNA complex. After nicking of the first DNA strand, excision of the transposon proceeds through a series of intermediates. The transposase then mediates the insertion of the transposon at a new site by strand transfer. The activity of the wild- type tran
   8164..8958    +  CDS            NeoR/KanR: aminoglycoside phosphotransferase from Tn5; aph(3')-II (or nptII); confers resistance to neomycin, kanamycin, and G418 (Geneticin®)
   8979..9029    -  misc_feature   bom (fragment): basis of mobility region from pBR322
   9056..9115    +  promoter       AmpR promoter (fragment): bla
   9208..10068   -  CDS            AmpR: β-lactamase; bla; confers resistance to ampicillin, carbenicillin, and related antibiotics
  10069..10121   -  promoter       AmpR promoter (fragment): bla
  10192..10780   +  rep_origin     ori: high-copy-number ColE1/pMB1/pBR322/pUC origin of replication
>Addgene plasmid #129668 | pMGS56 (GFP-ARF16-PB1-P2A-OsTIR1) | addgene full sequence | sequence record 254335 | Addgene NGS Result
AGCGCCCAATACGCAAACCGCCTCTCCCCGCGCGTTGGCCGATTCATTAATGCAGCTGGCACGACAGGTT
TCCCGACTGGAAAGCGGGCAGTGAGCGCAACGCAATTAATGTGAGTTAGCTCACTCATTAGGCACCCCAG
GCTTTACACTTTATGCTTCCGGCTCGTATGTTGTGTGGAATTGTGAGCGGATAACAATTTCACACAGGAA
ACAGCTATGACCATGATTACGCCAAGCTCAGAATTAACCCTCACTAAAGGGACTAGTCCTGCAGGTTTAA
ACGAATTCGCCCTTTGCTTTCTCTGACCAGCATTCTCTCCCCTGGGCCTGTGCCGCTTTCTGTCTGCAGC
TTGTGGCCTGGGTCACCTCTACGGCTGGCCCAGATCCTTCCCTGCCGCCTCCTTCAGGTTCCGTCTTCCT
CCACTCCCTCTTCCCCTTGCTCTCTGCTGTGTTGCTGCCCAAGGATGCTCTTTCCGGAGCACTTCCTTCT
CGGCGCTGCACCACGTGATGTCCTCTGAGCGGATCCTCCCCGTGTCTGGGTCCTCTCCGGGCATCTCTCC
TCCCTCACCCAACCCCATGCCGTCTTCACTCGCTGGGTTCCCTTTTCCTTCTCCTTCTGGGGCCTGTGCC
ATCTCTCGTTTCTTAGGATGGCCTTCTCCGACGGATGTCTCCCTTGCGTCCCGCCTCCCCTTCTTGTAGG
CCTGCATCATCACCGTTTTTCTGGACAACCCCAAAGTACCCCGTCTCCCTGGCTTTAGCCACCTCTCCAT
CCTCTTGCTTTCTTTGCCTGGACACCCCGTTCTCCTGTGGATTCGGGTCACCTCTCACTCCTTTCATTTG
GGCAGCTCCCCTACCCCCCTTACCTCTCTAGTCTGTGCTAGCTCTTCCAGCCCCCTGTCATGGCATCTTC
CAGGGGTCCGAGAGCTCAGCTAGTCTTCTTCCTCCAACCCGGGCCCCTATGTCCACTTCAGGACAGCATG
TTTGCTGCCTCCAGGGATCCTGTGTCCCCGAGCTGGGACCACCTTATATTCCCAGGGCCGGTTAATGTGG
CTCTGGTTCTGGGTACTTTTATCTGTCCCCTCCACCCCACAGTGGGGCAATTAATAGTAATCAATTACGG
GGTCATTAGTTCATAGCCCATATATGGAGTTCCGCGTTACATAACTTACGGTAAATGGCCCGCCTGGCTG
ACCGCCCAACGACCCCCGCCCATTGACGTCAATAATGACGTATGTTCCCATAGTAACGCCAATAGGGACT
TTCCATTGACGTCAATGGGTGGAGTATTTACGGTAAACTGCCCACTTGGCAGTACATCAAGTGTATCATA
TGCCAAGTACGCCCCCTATTGACGTCAATGACGGTAAATGGCCCGCCTGGCATTATGCCCAGTACATGAC
CTTATGGGACTTTCCTACTTGGCAGTACATCTACGTATTAGTCATCGCTATTACCATGGTGATGCGGTTT
TGGCAGTACATCAATGGGCGTGGATAGCGGTTTGACTCACGGGGATTTCCAAGTCTCCACCCCATTGACG
TCAATGGGAGTTTGTTTTGGCACCAAAATCAACGGGACTTTCCAAAATGTCGTAACAACTCCGCCCCATT
GACGCAAATGGGCGGTAGGCGTGTACGGTGGGAGGTCTATATAAGCAGAGCTGGTTTAGTGAACCGTCAG
ATCCGCTAGCGCTGCCACCATGGTGAGCAAGGGCGAGGAGCTGTTCACCGGGGTGGTGCCCATCCTGGTC
GAGCTGGACGGCGACGTAAACGGCCACAAGTTCAGCGTGTCCGGCGAGGGCGAGGGCGATGCCACCTACG
GCAAGCTGACCCTGAAGTTCATCTGCACCACCGGCAAGCTGCCCGTGCCCTGGCCCACCCTCGTGACCAC
CCTGACCTACGGCGTGCAGTGCTTCAGCCGCTACCCCGACCACATGAAGCAGCACGACTTCTTCAAGTCC
GCCATGCCCGAAGGCTACGTCCAGGAGCGCACCATCTTCTTCAAGGACGACGGCAACTACAAGACCCGCG
CCGAGGTGAAGTTCGAGGGCGACACCCTGGTGAACCGCATCGAGCTGAAGGGCATCGACTTCAAGGAGGA
CGGCAACATCCTGGGGCACAAGCTGGAGTACAACTACAACAGCCACAACGTCTATATCATGGCCGACAAG
CAGAAGAACGGCATCAAGGTGAACTTCAAGATCCGCCACAACATCGAGGACGGCAGCGTGCAGCTCGCCG
ACCACTACCAGCAGAACACCCCCATCGGCGACGGCCCCGTGCTGCTGCCCGACAACCACTACCTGAGCAC
CCAGTCCGCCCTGAGCAAAGACCCCAACGAGAAGCGCGATCACATGGTCCTGCTGGAGTTCGTGACCGCC
GCCGGGATCACTCTCGGCATGGACGAGCTGTACAAGTCCGGCCGGACTCAGATCTCGAGCATGCCTAAGA
AGAAGCGGAAGGTGGGCAGCACACTGACTTCCGGGCAGCGGGATCACCGGGACGTCGAGAACGAGCTGAG
CTCCGCCGCCTTCAGCTCCCAGAGCTTCGGGGTGCCCGACATGAGCTTTAAGCCCGGCTGCAGCAGCGAC
GTGGCCGTGACCGACGCCGGGATGCCCAGCCAGGGGCTGTGGAACAACCAGACCCAGCGGATGAGGACAT
TCACAAAGGTGCAGAAGCGGGGGAGCGTGGGCCGGAGCATCGATATCACCAGGTACAGGGATTACGATGA
GCTGAGGCATGATCTCGCCTGTATGTTCGGCATCCAGGGCCAGCTGGAGGACCCCTACCGGATGGACTGG
AAGCTGGTGTACGTGGACCACGAGAACGATATCCTGCTGGTGGGCGATGACCCCTGGGAGGAGTTCGTGG
GCTGCGTGAAGAGCATTAAGATTCTGTCTGCTGCTGAGGTGCAGCAGATGAGCCTGGATGGAGATCTGGG
AGGAGTGCCACCTCAGACTCAGGCCTGTAGTGCTAGTGATGATGCTAACGCCTGGAGAGGGGGAAGCGGA
GCTACTAACTTCAGCCTGCTGAAGCAGGCTGGAGACGTGGAGGAGAACCCTGGACCTGCTGCCACCATGA
CATACTTTCCTGAAGAGGTCGTCGAACACATTTTTAGCTTCCTGCCTGCACAGAGAGATAGAAACACAGT
GAGCCTGGTCTGCAAAGTGTGGTACGAGATCGAACGCCTGAGCCGGAGAGGAGTGTTCGTCGGCAACTGC
TATGCTGTGAGAGCAGGCAGGGTCGCCGCTAGGTTTCCAAATGTGCGCGCACTGACCGTCAAGGGGAAAC
CCCACTTCGCCGACTTTAACCTGGTGCCCCCTGATTGGGGAGGATACGCCGGCCCTTGGATCGAGGCAGC
CGCTCGCGGCTGTCATGGACTGGAGGAACTGCGCATGAAGCGAATGGTGGTCTCTGACGAAAGTCTGGAG
CTGCTGGCTCGGAGCTTCCCTAGGTTTCGCGCACTGGTGCTGATTTCTTGCGAAGGCTTCAGCACCGATG
GACTGGCAGCCGTGGCCTCCCACTGTAAGCTGCTGCGGGAGCTGGACCTCCAGGAGAATGAAGTGGAGGA
TAGAGGCCCCAGATGGCTGTCTTGCTTCCCAGACTCATGTACCAGCCTGGTGTCCCTGAACTTTGCCTGC
ATCAAAGGCGAAGTGAATGCTGGGTCCCTGGAGCGGCTGGTCTCAAGAAGCCCCAACCTGAGGTCTCTGC
GGCTGAACCGGAGCGTGAGCGTGGACACTCTGGCTAAGATTCTGCTGAGAACCCCTAACCTGGAGGATCT
GGGAACCGGCAATCTGACAGACGATTTCCAGACAGAATCCTACTTTAAACTGACTTCTGCCCTGGAGAAG
TGTAAAATGCTGAGGAGTCTGTCAGGATTCTGGGATGCTTCACCCGTGTGCCTGAGCTTTATCTACCCTC
TGTGTGCACAGCTGACAGGCCTGAACCTGAGCTATGCACCAACCCTGGACGCCAGTGATCTGACAAAGAT
GATCTCACGCTGCGTGAAACTCCAGCGACTGTGGGTGCTGGACTGTATTTCCGATAAGGGGCTCCAGGTG
GTCGCCAGCTCCTGCAAGGACCTCCAGGAGCTGAGAGTGTTCCCATCTGATTTTTACGTGGCCGGATATA
GTGCTGTCACTGAGGAAGGCCTGGTGGCAGTCTCACTGGGATGCCCAAAGCTGAACAGCCTGCTGTATTT
CTGTCATCAGATGACTAATGCTGCACTGGTGACCGTCGCCAAGAACTGCCCTAATTTCACCCGATTTCGG
CTGTGTATTCTGGAACCAGGCAAACCCGACGTGGTCACATCCCAGCCACTGGATGAAGGGTTTGGAGCTA
TCGTGAGAGAGTGCAAGGGACTCCAGAGGCTGAGCATTTCCGGCCTGCTGACAGACAAAGTGTTCATGTA
CATCGGCAAGTATGCTAAGCAGCTGGAGATGCTGAGCATTGCATTTGCCGGAGACTCCGATAAGGGCATG
ATGCACGTGATGAACGGGTGTAAGAATCTGCGAAAACTGGAAATCCGGGACAGCCCTTTCGGGGATGCCG
CTCTGCTGGGAAACTTTGCCAGATACGAGACAATGAGGAGCCTGTGGATGTCTAGTTGCAATGTGACTCT
GAAGGGCTGTCAGGTCCTGGCTAGTAAAATGCCTATGCTGAACGTGGAAGTCATTAATGAGCGGGACGGG
TCTAACGAAATGGAGGAAAATCATGGCGACCTGCCAAAGGTGGAGAAACTGTATGTGTATCGGACCACCG
CAGGGGCAAGAGATGATGCTCCCAACTTTGTGAAGATTCTGTGAGGATCCATCGGATCCCGGGCCCGTCG
ACGGTACCGCGGGCCCGGGATCCACCGGGGCCGCGACTCTAGATCATAATCAGCCATACCACATTTGTAG
AGGTTTTACTTGCTTTAAAAAACCTCCCACACCTCCCCCTGAACCTGAAACATAAAATGAATGCAATTGT
TGTTGTTAACTTGTTTATTGCAGCTTATAATGGTTACAAATAAAGCAATAGCATCACAAATTTCACAAAT
AAAGCATTTTTTTCACTGCATTCTAGTTGTGGTTTGTCCAAACTCATCAATGTATCTTAAGTTGGGGTTG
CGCCTTTTCCAAGGCAGCCCTGGGTTTGCGCAGGGACGCGGCTGCTCTGGGCGTGGTTCCGGGAAACGCA
GCGGCGCCGACCCTGGGTCTCGCACATTCTTCACGTCCGTTCGCAGCGTCACCCGGATCTTCGCCGCTAC
CCTTGTGGGCCCCCCGGCGACGCTTCCTGCTCCGCCCCTAAGTCGGGAAGGTTCCTTGCGGTTCGCGGCG
TGCCGGACGTGACAAACGGAAGCCGCACGTCTCACTAGTACCCTCGCAGACGGACAGCGCCAGGGAGCAA
TGGCAGCGCGCCGACCGCGATGGGCTGTGGCCAATAGCGGCTGCTCAGCAGGGCGCGCCGAGAGCAGCGG
CCGGGAAGGGGCGGTGCGGGAGGCGGGGTGTGGGGCGGTAGTGTGGGCCCTGTTCCTGCCCGCGCGGTGT
TCCGCATTCTGCAAGCCTCCGGAGCGCACGTCGGCAGTCGGCTCCCTCGTTGACCGAATCACCGACCTCT
CTCCCCAGGGGGATCCACCGGAGCTTACCATGACCGAGTACAAGCCCACGGTGCGCCTCGCCACCCGCGA
CGACGTCCCCAGGGCCGTACGCACCCTCGCCGCCGCGTTCGCCGACTACCCCGCCACGCGCCACACCGTC
GATCCGGACCGCCACATCGAGCGGGTCACCGAGCTGCAAGAACTCTTCCTCACGCGCGTCGGGCTCGACA
TCGGCAAGGTGTGGGTCGCGGACGACGGCGCCGCGGTGGCGGTCTGGACCACGCCGGAGAGCGTCGAAGC
GGGGGCGGTGTTCGCCGAGATCGGCCCGCGCATGGCCGAGTTGAGCGGTTCCCGGCTGGCCGCGCAGCAA
CAGATGGAAGGCCTCCTGGCGCCGCACCGGCCCAAGGAGCCCGCGTGGTTCCTGGCCACCGTCGGCGTCT
CGCCCGACCACCAGGGCAAGGGTCTGGGCAGCGCCGTCGTGCTCCCCGGAGTGGAGGCGGCCGAGCGCGC
CGGGGTGCCCGCCTTCCTGGAGACCTCCGCGCCCCGCAACCTCCCCTTCTACGAGCGGCTCGGCTTCACC
GTCACCGCCGACGTCGAGGTGCCCGAAGGACCGCGCACCTGGTGCATGACCCGCAAGCCCGGTGCCTGAG
GTACCCTGTGCCTTCTAGTTGCCAGCCATCTGTTGTTTGCCCCTCCCCCGTGCCTTCCTTGACCCTGGAA
GGTGCCACTCCCACTGTCCTTTCCTAATAAAATGAGGAAATTGCATCGCATTGTCTGAGTAGGTGTCATT
CTATTCTGGGGGGTGGGGTGGGGCAGGACAGCAAGGGGGAGGATTGGGAAGACAATAGCAGGCATGCTGG
GGATGCGGTGGGCTCTATGGTTACTAGGGACAGGATTGGTGACAGAAAAGCCCCATCCTTAGGCCTCCTC
CTTCCTAGTCTCCTGATATTGGGTCTAACCCCCACCTCCTGTTAGGCAGATTCCTTATCTGGTGACACAC
CCCCATTTCCTGGAGCCATCTCTCTCCTTGCCAGAACCTCTAAGGTTTGCTTACGATGGAGCCAGAGAGG
ATCCTGGGAGGGAGAGCTTGGCAGGGGGTGGGAGGGAAGGGGGGGATGCGTGACCTGCCCGGTTCTCAGT
GGCCACCCTGCGCTACCCTCTCCCAGAACCTGAGCTGCTCTGACGCGGCTGTCTGGTGCGTTTCACTGAT
CCTGGTGCTGCAGCTTCCTTACACTTCCCAAGAGGAGAAGCAGTTTGGAAAAACAAAATCAGAATAAGTT
GGTCCTGAGTTCTAACTTTGGCTCTTCACCTTTCTAGTCCCCAATTTATATTGTTCCTCCGTGCGTCAGT
TTTACCTGTGAGATAAGGCCAGTAGCCAGCCCCGTCCTGGCAGGGCTGTGGTGAGGAGGGGGGTGTCCGT
GTGGAAAACTCCCTTTGTGAGAATGGTGCGTCCTAGGTGTTCACCAGGTCGTGGCCGCCTCTACTCCCTT
TCTCTTTCTCCATCCTTCTTTCCTTAAAGAGTCCCCAGTGCTATCTGGGACATATTCCTCCGCCCAGAGC
AGGGTCCCGCTTCCCTAAGGCCCTGCTCTGGGCTTCTGGGTTTGAGTCCTTGGCAAGCCCAGGAGAGGCG
CTCAGGCTTCCCTGTCCCCCTTCCTCGTCCACCATCTCATGCCCCTGGCTCTCCTGCCCCTTCCCTACAG
GGGTTCCTGGCTCTGCTCTAAGGGCGAATTCGCGGCCGCTAAATTCAATTCGCCCTATAGTGAGTCGTAT
TACAATTCACTGGCCGTCGTTTTACAACGTCGTGACTGGGAAAACCCTGGCGTTACCCAACTTAATCGCC
TTGCAGCACATCCCCCTTTCGCCAGCTGGCGTAATAGCGAAGAGGCCCGCACCGATCGCCCTTCCCAACA
GTTGCGCAGCCTATACGTACGGCAGTTTAAGGTTTACACCTATAAAAGAGAGAGCCGTTATCGTCTGTTT
GTGGATGTACAGAGTGATATTATTGACACGCCGGGGCGACGGATGGTGATCCCCCTGGCCAGTGCACGTC
TGCTGTCAGATAAAGTCTCCCGTGAACTTTACCCGGTGGTGCATATCGGGGATGAAAGCTGGCGCATGAT
GACCACCGATATGGCCAGTGTGCCGGTCTCCGTTATCGGGGAAGAAGTGGCTGATCTCAGCCACCGCGAA
AATGACATCAAAAACGCCATTAACCTGATGTTCTGGGGAATATAAATGTCAGGCATGAGATTATCAAAAA
GGATCTTCACCTAGATCCTTTTCACGTAGAAAGCCAGTCCGCAGAAACGGTGCTGACCCCGGATGAATGT
CAGCTACTGGGCTATCTGGACAAGGGAAAACGCAAGCGCAAAGAGAAAGCAGGTAGCTTGCAGTGGGCTT
ACATGGCGATAGCTAGACTGGGCGGTTTTATGGACAGCAAGCGAACCGGAATTGCCAGCTGGGGCGCCCT
CTGGTAAGGTTGGGAAGCCCTGCAAAGTAAACTGGATGGCTTTCTTGCCGCCAAGGATCTGATGGCGCAG
GGGATCAAGCTCTGATCAAGAGACAGGATGAGGATCGTTTCGCATGATTGAACAAGATGGATTGCACGCA
GGTTCTCCGGCCGCTTGGGTGGAGAGGCTATTCGGCTATGACTGGGCACAACAGACAATCGGCTGCTCTG
ATGCCGCCGTGTTCCGGCTGTCAGCGCAGGGGCGCCCGGTTCTTTTTGTCAAGACCGACCTGTCCGGTGC
CCTGAATGAACTGCAAGACGAGGCAGCGCGGCTATCGTGGCTGGCCACGACGGGCGTTCCTTGCGCAGCT
GTGCTCGACGTTGTCACTGAAGCGGGAAGGGACTGGCTGCTATTGGGCGAAGTGCCGGGGCAGGATCTCC
TGTCATCTCACCTTGCTCCTGCCGAGAAAGTATCCATCATGGCTGATGCAATGCGGCGGCTGCATACGCT
TGATCCGGCTACCTGCCCATTCGACCACCAAGCGAAACATCGCATCGAGCGAGCACGTACTCGGATGGAA
GCCGGTCTTGTCGATCAGGATGATCTGGACGAAGAGCATCAGGGGCTCGCGCCAGCCGAACTGTTCGCCA
GGCTCAAGGCGAGCATGCCCGACGGCGAGGATCTCGTCGTGACCCATGGCGATGCCTGCTTGCCGAATAT
CATGGTGGAAAATGGCCGCTTTTCTGGATTCATCGACTGTGGCCGGCTGGGTGTGGCGGACCGCTATCAG
GACATAGCGTTGGCTACCCGTGATATTGCTGAAGAGCTTGGCGGCGAATGGGCTGACCGCTTCCTCGTGC
TTTACGGTATCGCCGCTCCCGATTCGCAGCGCATCGCCTTCTATCGCCTTCTTGACGAGTTCTTCTGAAT
TATTAACGCTTACAATTTCCTGATGCGGTATTTTCTCCTTACGCATCTGTGCGGTATTTCACACCGCATC
AGGTGGCACTTTTCGGGGAAATGTGCGCGGAACCCCTATTTGTTTATTTTTCTAAATACATTCAAATATG
TATCCGCTCATGAGATTATCAAAAAGGATCTTCACCTAGATCCTTTTAAATTAAAAATGAAGTTTTAAAT
CAATCTAAAGTATATATGAGTAAACTTGGTCTGACAGTTACCAATGCTTAATCAGTGAGGCACCTATCTC
AGCGATCTGTCTATTTCGTTCATCCATAGTTGCCTGACTCCCCGTCGTGTAGATAACTACGATACGGGAG
GGCTTACCATCTGGCCCCAGTGCTGCAATGATACCGCGAGACCCACGCTCACCGGCTCCAGATTTATCAG
CAATAAACCAGCCAGCCGGAAGGGCCGAGCGCAGAAGTGGTCCTGCAACTTTATCCGCCTCCATCCAGTC
TATTAATTGTTGCCGGGAAGCTAGAGTAAGTAGTTCGCCAGTTAATAGTTTGCGCAACGTTGTTGCCATT
GCTACAGGCATCGTGGTGTCACGCTCGTCGTTTGGTATGGCTTCATTCAGCTCCGGTTCCCAACGATCAA
GGCGAGTTACATGATCCCCCATGTTGTGCAAAAAAGCGGTTAGCTCCTTCGGTCCTCCGATCGTTGTCAG
AAGTAAGTTGGCCGCAGTGTTATCACTCATGGTTATGGCAGCACTGCATAATTCTCTTACTGTCATGCCA
TCCGTAAGATGCTTTTCTGTGACTGGTGAGTACTCAACCAAGTCATTCTGAGAATAGTGTATGCGGCGAC
CGAGTTGCTCTTGCCCGGCGTCAATACGGGATAATACCGCGCCACATAGCAGAACTTTAAAAGTGCTCAT
CATTGGAAAACGTTCTTCGGGGCGAAAACTCTCAAGGATCTTACCGCTGTTGAGATCCAGTTCGATGTAA
CCCACTCGTGCACCCAACTGATCTTCAGCATCTTTTACTTTCACCAGCGTTTCTGGGTGAGCAAAAACAG
GAAGGCAAAATGCCGCAAAAAAGGGAATAAGGGCGACACGGAAATGTTGAATACTCATACTCTTCCTTTT
TCAATATTATTGAAGCATTTATCAGGGTTATTGTCTCATGACCAAAATCCCTTAACGTGAGTTTTCGTTC
CACTGAGCGTCAGACCCCGTAGAAAAGATCAAAGGATCTTCTTGAGATCCTTTTTTTCTGCGCGTAATCT
GCTGCTTGCAAACAAAAAAACCACCGCTACCAGCGGTGGTTTGTTTGCCGGATCAAGAGCTACCAACTCT
TTTTCCGAAGGTAACTGGCTTCAGCAGAGCGCAGATACCAAATACTGTTCTTCTAGTGTAGCCGTAGTTA
GGCCACCACTTCAAGAACTCTGTAGCACCGCCTACATACCTCGCTCTGCTAATCCTGTTACCAGTGGCTG
CTGCCAGTGGCGATAAGTCGTGTCTTACCGGGTTGGACTCAAGACGATAGTTACCGGATAAGGCGCAGCG
GTCGGGCTGAACGGGGGGTTCGTGCACACAGCCCAGCTTGGAGCGAACGACCTACACCGAACTGAGATAC
CTACAGCGTGAGCTATGAGAAAGCGCCACGCTTCCCGAAGGGAGAAAGGCGGACAGGTATCCGGTAAGCG
GCAGGGTCGGAACAGGAGAGCGCACGAGGGAGCTTCCAGGGGGAAACGCCTGGTATCTTTATAGTCCTGT
CGGGTTTCGCCACCTCTGACTTGAGCGTCGATTTTTGTGATGCTCGTCAGGGGGGCGGAGCCTATGGAAA
AACGCCAGCAACGCGGCCTTTTTACGGTTCCTGGCCTTTTGCTGGCCTTTTGCTCACATGTTCTTTCCTG
CGTTATCCCCTGATTCTGTGGATAACCGTATTACCGCCTTTGAGTGAGCTGATACCGCTCGCCGCAGCCG
AACGACCGAGCGCAGCGAGTCAGTGAGCGAGGAAGCGGAAG
