>Addgene plasmid #129668 | pMGS56 (GFP-ARF16-PB1-P2A-OsTIR1) | depositor partial sequence | sequence record 248920 | NLS-ARF16 sequence
ATGCCTAAGAAGAAGCGGAAGGTGGGCAGCACACTGACTTCCGGGCAGCGGGATCACCGGGACGTCGAGA
ACGAGCTGAGCTCCGCCGCCTTCAGCTCCCAGAGCTTCGGGGTGCCCGACATGAGCTTTAAGCCCGGCTG
CAGCAGCGACGTGGCCGTGACCGACGCCGGGATGCCCAGCCAGGGGCTGTGGAACAACCAGACCCAGCGG
ATGAGGACATTCACAAAGGTGCAGAAGCGGGGGAGCGTGGGCCGGAGCATCGATATCACCAGGTACAGGG
ATTACGATGAGCTGAGGCATGATCTCGCCTGTATGTTCGGCATCCAGGGCCAGCTGGAGGACCCCTACCG
GATGGACTGGAAGCTGGTGTACGTGGACCACGAGAACGATATCCTGCTGGTGGGCGATGACCCCTGGGAG
GAGTTCGTGGGCTGCGTGAAGAGCATTAAGATTCTGTCTGCTGCTGAGGTGCAGCAGATGAGCCTGGATG
GAGATCTGGGAGGAGTGCCACCTCAGACTCAGGCCTGTAGTGCTAGTGATGATGCTAACGCCTGGAGAGG
G
